>Addgene plasmid #120162 | pCMV-GFP-CENPBpA | addgene full sequence | sequence record 271779 | Addgene NGS Result
GTCGACATTGATTATTGACTAGTAATAGTAATCAATTACGGGGTCATTAGTTCATAGCCCATATATGGAG
TTCCGCGTTACATAACTTACGGTAAATGGCCCGCCTGGCTGACCGCCCAACGACCCCCGCCCATTGACGT
CAATAATGACGTATGTTCCCATAGTAACGCCAATAGGGACTTTCCATTGACGTCAATGGGTGGAGTATTT
ACGGTAAACTGCCCACTTGGCAGTACATCAAGTGTATCATATGCCAAGTACGCCCCCTATTGACGTCAAT
GACGGTAAATGGCCCGCCTGGCATTATGCCCAGTACATGACCTTATGGGACTTTCCTACTTGGCAGTACA
TCTACGTATTAGTCATCGCTATTACCATGGTGATGCGGTTTTGGCAGTACATCAATGGGCGTGGATAGCG
GTTTGACTCACGGGGATTTCCAAGTCTCCACCCCATTGACGTCAATGGGAGTTTGTTTTGGCACCAAAAT
CAACGGGACTTTCCAAAATGTCGTAACAACTCCGCCCCATTGACGCAAATGGGCGGTAGGCGTGTACGGT
GGGAGGTCTATATAAGCAGAGCTGGTTTAGTGAACCGTCAGATCCGCTAGCGCTACCGGACTCAGATCTC
GAGCTCAAGCTTCGAATTCTGCAGTCGACGGTACCGCGGGCCCGGGATCCACCGGTCGCCACCATGGTGA
GCAAGGGCGAGGAGCTGTTCACCGGGGTGGTGCCCATCCTGGTCGAGCTGGACGGCGACGTAAACGGCCA
CAAGTTCAGCGTGTCCGGCGAGGGCGAGGGCGATGCCACCTACGGCAAGCTGACCCTGAAGTTCATCTGC
ACCACCGGCAAGCTGCCCGTGCCCTGGCCCACCCTCGTGACCACCCTGACCTACGGCGTGCAGTGCTTCA
GCCGCTACCCCGACCACATGAAGCAGCACGACTTCTTCAAGTCCGCCATGCCCGAAGGCTACGTCCAGGA
GCGCACCATCTTCTTCAAGGACGACGGCAACTACAAGACCCGCGCCGAGGTGAAGTTCGAGGGCGACACC
CTGGTGAACCGCATCGAGCTGAAGGGCATCGACTTCAAGGAGGACGGCAACATCCTGGGGCACAAGCTGG
AGTACAACTACAACAGCCACAACGTCTATATCATGGCCGACAAGCAGAAGAACGGCATCAAGGTGAACTT
CAAGATCCGCCACAACATCGAGGACGGCAGCGTGCAGCTCGCCGACCACTACCAGCAGAACACCCCCATC
GGCGACGGCCCCGTGCTGCTGCCCGACAACCACTACCTGAGCACCCAGTCCGCCCTGAGCAAAGACCCCA
ACGAGAAGCGCGATCACATGGTCCTGCTGGAGTTCGTGACCGCCGCCGGGATCACTCTCGGCATGGACGA
GCTGTACAAGTAAAGCGGCCGCACTCCTCAGGTGCATGCCTCTCCTCCCTCTCTGGCAGGGCCCCATCCT
GGGCAGAGGGGCCTGGGGCTGGGCCCAGAGTCCAGCCGTCCAGCTGCTCCTTTCCCAGTTTGATTTCAAT
AAATCTGTCCACTCCCCTTTTGTGGGGGTGAACGTTTTAACAGCCAAGGGTGCATCCTTCATGGTCTGGG
CTTGCGTCTGTCTTGGGGGACTTATTCGTCCTGGCTCTCTTTGGTCCTTGCTCTGGTGGGACATGGAGGC
AAGTGTTGAAGGCTGCCTATCAGAAGGTGGTGGCTGGTGTGGCCAATGCCCTGGCTCACAAATACCACTG
AGATCTTTTTCCCTCTGCCAAAAATTATGGGGACATCATGAAGCCCCTTGAGCATCTGACTTCTGGCTAA
TAAAGGAAATTTATTTTCATTGCAATAGTGTGTTGGAATTTTTTGTGTCTCTCACTCGGAAGGACATATG
GGAGGGCAAATCATTTAAAACATCAGAATGAGTATTTGGTTTAGAGTTTGGCAACATATGCCCATATGCT
GGCTGCCATGAACAAAGGTTGGCTATAAAGAGGTCATCAGTATATGAAACAGCCCCCTGCTGTCCATTCC
TTATTCCATAGAAAAGCCTTGACTTGAGGTTAGATTTTTTTTATATTTTGTTTTGTGTTATTTTTTTCTT
TAACATCCCTAAAATTTTCCTTACATGTTTTACTAGCCAGATTTTTCCTCCTCTCCTGACTACTCCCAGT
CATAGCTGTCCCTCTTCTCTTATGGAGATCCCTCGACCTGCAGCCCAAGCTTGGCGTAATCATGGTCATA
GCTGTTTCCTGTGTGAAATTGTTATCCGCTCACAATTCCACACAACATACGAGCCGGAAGCATAAAGTGT
AAAGCCTGGGGTGCCTAATGAGTGAGCTAACTCACATTAATTGCGTTGCGCTCACTGCCCGCTTTCCAGT
CGGGAAACCTGTCGTGCCAGCGGATCCGCATCTCAATTAGTCAGCAACCATAGTCCCGCCCCTAACTCCG
CCCATCCCGCCCCTAACTCCGCCCAGTTCCGCCCATTCTCCGCCCCATGGCTGACTAATTTTTTTTATTT
ATGCAGAGGCCGAGGCCGCCTCGGCCTCTGAGCTATTCCAGAAGTAGTGAGGAGGCTTTTTTGGAGGCCT
AGGCTTTTGCAAAAAGCTAACTTGTTTATTGCAGCTTATAATGGTTACAAATAAAGCAATAGCATCACAA
ATTTCACAAATAAAGCATTTTTTTCACTGCATTCTAGTTGTGGTTTGTCCAAACTCATCAATGTATCTTA
TCATGTCTGGATCCGCTGCATTAATGAATCGGCCAACGCGCGGGGAGAGGCGGTTTGCGTATTGGGCGCT
CTTCCGCTTCCTCGCTCACTGACTCGCTGCGCTCGGTCGTTCGGCTGCGGCGAGCGGTATCAGCTCACTC
AAAGGCGGTAATACGGTTATCCACAGAATCAGGGGATAACGCAGGAAAGAACATGTGAGCAAAAGGCCAG
CAAAAGGCCAGGAACCGTAAAAAGGCCGCGTTGCTGGCGTTTTTCCATAGGCTCCGCCCCCCTGACGAGC
ATCACAAAAATCGACGCTCAAGTCAGAGGTGGCGAAACCCGACAGGACTATAAAGATACCAGGCGTTTCC
CCCTGGAAGCTCCCTCGTGCGCTCTCCTGTTCCGACCCTGCCGCTTACCGGATACCTGTCCGCCTTTCTC
CCTTCGGGAAGCGTGGCGCTTTCTCATAGCTCACGCTGTAGGTATCTCAGTTCGGTGTAGGTCGTTCGCT
CCAAGCTGGGCTGTGTGCACGAACCCCCCGTTCAGCCCGACCGCTGCGCCTTATCCGGTAACTATCGTCT
TGAGTCCAACCCGGTAAGACACGACTTATCGCCACTGGCAGCAGCCACTGGTAACAGGATTAGCAGAGCG
AGGTATGTAGGCGGTGCTACAGAGTTCTTGAAGTGGTGGCCTAACTACGGCTACACTAGAAGAACAGTAT
TTGGTATCTGCGCTCTGCTGAAGCCAGTTACCTTCGGAAAAAGAGTTGGTAGCTCTTGATCCGGCAAACA
AACCACCGCTGGTAGCGGTGGTTTTTTTGTTTGCAAGCAGCAGATTACGCGCAGAAAAAAAGGATCTCAA
GAAGATCCTTTGATCTTTTCTACGGGGTCTGACGCTCAGTGGAACGAAAACTCACGTTAAGGGATTTTGG
TCATGAGATTATCAAAAAGGATCTTCACCTAGATCCTTTTAAATTAAAAATGAAGTTTTAAATCAATCTA
AAGTATATATGAGTAAACTTGGTCTGACAGTTACCAATGCTTAATCAGTGAGGCACCTATCTCAGCGATC
TGTCTATTTCGTTCATCCATAGTTGCCTGACTCCCCGTCGTGTAGATAACTACGATACGGGAGGGCTTAC
CATCTGGCCCCAGTGCTGCAATGATACCGCGAGACCCACGCTCACCGGCTCCAGATTTATCAGCAATAAA
CCAGCCAGCCGGAAGGGCCGAGCGCAGAAGTGGTCCTGCAACTTTATCCGCCTCCATCCAGTCTATTAAT
TGTTGCCGGGAAGCTAGAGTAAGTAGTTCGCCAGTTAATAGTTTGCGCAACGTTGTTGCCATTGCTACAG
GCATCGTGGTGTCACGCTCGTCGTTTGGTATGGCTTCATTCAGCTCCGGTTCCCAACGATCAAGGCGAGT
TACATGATCCCCCATGTTGTGCAAAAAAGCGGTTAGCTCCTTCGGTCCTCCGATCGTTGTCAGAAGTAAG
TTGGCCGCAGTGTTATCACTCATGGTTATGGCAGCACTGCATAATTCTCTTACTGTCATGCCATCCGTAA
GATGCTTTTCTGTGACTGGTGAGTACTCAACCAAGTCATTCTGAGAATAGTGTATGCGGCGACCGAGTTG
CTCTTGCCCGGCGTCAATACGGGATAATACCGCGCCACATAGCAGAACTTTAAAAGTGCTCATCATTGGA
AAACGTTCTTCGGGGCGAAAACTCTCAAGGATCTTACCGCTGTTGAGATCCAGTTCGATGTAACCCACTC
GTGCACCCAACTGATCTTCAGCATCTTTTACTTTCACCAGCGTTTCTGGGTGAGCAAAAACAGGAAGGCA
AAATGCCGCAAAAAAGGGAATAAGGGCGACACGGAAATGTTGAATACTCATACTCTTCCTTTTTCAATAT
TATTGAAGCATTTATCAGGGTTATTGTCTCATGAGCGGATACATATTTGAATGTATTTAGAAAAATAAAC
AAATAGGGGTTCCGCGCACATTTCCCCGAAAAGTGCCACCTGG
Features (pLannotate 1.2.2; 17 found; start..end, strand, type, name):
     76..379     +  enhancer       CMV enhancer: human cytomegalovirus immediate early enhancer
    380..583     +  promoter       CMV promoter: human cytomegalovirus (CMV) immediate early promoter
    606..686     +  misc_feature   MCS: multiple cloning site
    694..1413    +  CDS            EGFP: the original enhanced GFP (Yang et al., 1996) mammalian codon-optimized
   1617..1748    +  CDS            HBB (fragment): HBB_EULFU - Experimental evidence at protein level: Swiss-Prot protein existence level 1. Involved in oxygen transport from the lung to the various peripheral tissues. From Eulemur fulvus fulvus (Brown lemur).
   1819..1874    +  polyA_signal   β-globin poly(A) signal: rabbit β-globin polyadenylation signal (Gil and Proudfoot, 1987)
   2259..2275    -  protein_bind   lac operator: The lac repressor binds to the lac operator to inhibit transcription in E. coli. This inhibition can be relieved by adding lactose or isopropyl-β-D-thiogalactopyranoside (IPTG). lac repressor encoded by lacI
   2283..2313    -  promoter       lac promoter: promoter for the E. coli lac operon
   2328..2349    -  protein_bind   CAP binding site: CAP binding activates transcription in the presence of cAMP. E. coli catabolite activator protein
   2362..2401    -  CDS            lacI (fragment): lac repressor; lacI; The lac repressor binds to the lac operator to inhibit transcription in E. coli. This inhibition can be relieved by adding lactose or isopropyl-β-D-thiogalactopyranoside (IPTG).
   2408..2430    +  promoter       SV40 promoter (fragment): SV40 enhancer and early promoter
   2454..2589    +  rep_origin     SV40 ori: SV40 origin of replication
   2609..2743    +  polyA_signal   SV40 poly(A) signal: SV40 polyadenylation signal
   2745..2799    -  CDS            lacI (fragment): lac repressor; lacI; The lac repressor binds to the lac operator to inhibit transcription in E. coli. This inhibition can be relieved by adding lactose or isopropyl-β-D-thiogalactopyranoside (IPTG).
   2982..3570    -  rep_origin     ori: high-copy-number ColE1/pMB1/pBR322/pUC origin of replication
   3741..4601    -  CDS            AmpR: β-lactamase; bla; confers resistance to ampicillin, carbenicillin, and related antibiotics
   4602..4706    -  promoter       AmpR promoter: bla
