[The description below was written by a language model from this plasmid's Addgene catalogue record and pLannotate feature annotations shown in this document.]
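Description:
pCMV-GFP-CENPBpA is a mammalian expression plasmid built on the pCMV-GFP backbone and designed as a reporter for mRNA 3′-end processing. It is propagated in E. coli through a high-copy ColE1/pUC-type origin and selected with ampicillin via a β-lactamase gene driven by its own bla promoter. The backbone also carries remnants of lac regulatory sequence (lac promoter, operator, CAP site and short lacI fragments), along with an SV40 origin of replication, a fragment of the SV40 early promoter and an SV40 poly(A) signal. No mammalian selection marker is annotated, which is consistent with transient transfection use.

The expression unit consists of the human cytomegalovirus immediate early enhancer and promoter, a short multiple cloning site, and the mammalian codon-optimized EGFP coding sequence. According to the catalogue entry, a 254 bp segment containing the poly(A) site of the human CENPB gene was inserted after EGFP by ligation-independent cloning. This element is not itself called out in the feature table, but it presumably lies in the unannotated gap immediately downstream of the EGFP stop codon. Further downstream the annotation detects a β-globin-like fragment (matched to a lemur HBB entry by homology) and the rabbit β-globin poly(A) signal. These probably come from the parental vector and could act as a fallback site for transcripts that read through the CENPB site.

The construct therefore places a defined endogenous human cleavage and polyadenylation site in a uniform GFP reporter context. The associated work concerns how 3′-end structures affect mammalian mRNA processing and stability.
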