Addgene plasmid #120162: pCMV-GFP-CENPBpA
Purpose: EGFP followed by the poly(A) site from human CENPB gene
Depositing lab: David Bartel. Depositing organization: Whitehead Institute for Biomedical Research. Publication: Widespread Influence of 3'-End Structures on Mammalian mRNA Processing and Stability. Wu X, Bartel DP. Cell. 2017 May 18;169(5):905-917.e11. doi: 10.1016/j.cell.2017.04.036. PubMed 28525757.
Backbone
  Vector backbone: pCMV-GFP
  Vector type: Mammalian Expression
Growth in bacteria
  Bacterial resistance: Ampicillin, 100 μg/mL
  Growth temperature: 37°C
  Growth strain: DH5alpha
  Copy number: Unknown
Gene/Insert
  Gene/Insert name: CENPB poly(A) site
  Species: H. sapiens (human)
  Insert size (bp): 254
  Promoter: CMV
  Cloning method: Ligation Independent Cloning
  Sequencing primers: 5′ CACTCTCGGCATGGACGAGC
Terms and licenses: Academic/Nonprofit Terms; Industry Terms: Not Available to Industry
How to cite: pCMV-GFP-CENPBpA was a gift from David Bartel (Addgene plasmid # 120162 ; http://n2t.net/addgene:120162 ; RRID:Addgene_120162)
